>Addgene plasmid #237487 | CL20_MSCV-NUP98::JADE2-ires-GFP | addgene full sequence | sequence record 475618 | Addgene NGS Result
TTTCCATGCCTTGCAAAATGGCGTTACTTAAGCTAGCTTGCCAAACCTACAGGTGGGGTCTTTCATTCCC
CCCTTTTTCTGGAGACTAAATAAAATCTTTTATTTTATCTATGGCTCGTACTCTATAGGCTTCAGCTGGT
GATATTGTTGAGTCAAAACTAGAGCCTGGACCACTGATATCCTGTCTTTAACAAATTGGACTAATCGCCT
CTACGCCGGACGCATCGTGGCCGGCATCACCGGCGCCACAGGTGCGGTTGCTGGCGCCTATATCGCCGAC
ATCACCGATGGGGAAGATCGGGCTCGCCACTTCGGGCTCATGAGCGCTTGTTTCGGCGTGGGTATGGTGG
CAGGCCCCGTGGCCGGGGGACTGTTGGGCGCCATCTCCTTGCATGCACCATTCCTTGCGCCGTCGTTTTA
CAACGTCGTGACTGGGAAAACCCTGGCGTTACCCAACTTAATCGCCTTGCAGCACATCCCCCTTTCGCCA
GCTGGCGTAATAGCGAAGAGGCCCGCACCGATCGCCCTTCCCAACAGTTGCGCAGCCTGAATGGCGAATG
GCGCCTGATGCGGTATTTTCTCCTTACGCATCTGTGCGGTATTTCACACCGCATATGGTGCACTCTCAGT
ACAATCTGCTCTGATGCCGCATAGTTAAGCCAGCCCCGACACCCGCCAACACCCGCTGACGCGCCCTGAC
GGGCTTGTCTGCTCCCGGCATCCGCTTACAGACAAGCTGTGACCGTCTCCGGGAGCTGCATGTGTCAGAG
GTTTTCACCGTCATCACCGAAACGCGCGAGACGAAAGGGCCTCGTGATACGCCTATTTTTATAGGTTAAT
GTCATGATAATAATGGTTTCTTAGACGTCAGGTGGCACTTTTCGGGGAAATGTGCGCGGAACCCCTATTT
GTTTATTTTTCTAAATACATTCAAATATGTATCCGCTCATGAGACAATAACCCTGATAAATGCTTCAATA
ATATTGAAAAAGGAAGAGTATGAGTATTCAACATTTCCGTGTCGCCCTTATTCCCTTTTTTGCGGCATTT
TGCCTTCCTGTTTTTGCTCACCCAGAAACGCTGGTGAAAGTAAAAGATGCTGAAGATCAGTTGGGTGCAC
GAGTGGGTTACATCGAACTGGATCTCAACAGCGGTAAGATCCTTGAGAGTTTTCGCCCCGAAGAACGTTT
TCCAATGATGAGCACTTTTAAAGTTCTGCTATGTGGCGCGGTATTATCCCGTATTGACGCCGGGCAAGAG
CAACTCGGTCGCCGCATACACTATTCTCAGAATGACTTGGTTGAGTACTCACCAGTCACAGAAAAGCATC
TTACGGATGGCATGACAGTAAGAGAATTATGCAGTGCTGCCATAACCATGAGTGATAACACTGCGGCCAA
CTTACTTCTGACAACGATCGGAGGACCGAAGGAGCTAACCGCTTTTTTGCACAACATGGGGGATCATGTA
ACTCGCCTTGATCGTTGGGAACCGGAGCTGAATGAAGCCATACCAAACGACGAGCGTGACACCACGATGC
CTGTAGCAATGGCAACAACGTTGCGCAAACTATTAACTGGCGAACTACTTACTCTAGCTTCCCGGCAACA
ATTAATAGACTGGATGGAGGCGGATAAAGTTGCAGGACCACTTCTGCGCTCGGCCCTTCCGGCTGGCTGG
TTTATTGCTGATAAATCTGGAGCCGGTGAGCGTGGGTCTCGCGGTATCATTGCAGCACTGGGGCCAGATG
GTAAGCCCTCCCGTATCGTAGTTATCTACACGACGGGGAGTCAGGCAACTATGGATGAACGAAATAGACA
GATCGCTGAGATAGGTGCCTCACTGATTAAGCATTGGTAACTGTCAGACCAAGTTTACTCATATATACTT
TAGATTGATTTAAAACTTCATTTTTAATTTAAAAGGATCTAGGTGAAGATCCTTTTTGATAATCTCATGA
CCAAAATCCCTTAACGTGAGTTTTCGTTCCACTGAGCGTCAGACCCCGTAGAAAAGATCAAAGGATCTTC
TTGAGATCCTTTTTTTCTGCGCGTAATCTGCTGCTTGCAAACAAAAAAACCACCGCTACCAGCGGTGGTT
TGTTTGCCGGATCAAGAGCTACCAACTCTTTTTCCGAAGGTAACTGGCTTCAGCAGAGCGCAGATACCAA
ATACTGTTCTTCTAGTGTAGCCGTAGTTAGGCCACCACTTCAAGAACTCTGTAGCACCGCCTACATACCT
CGCTCTGCTAATCCTGTTACCAGTGGCTGCTGCCAGTGGCGATAAGTCGTGTCTTACCGGGTTGGACTCA
AGACGATAGTTACCGGATAAGGCGCAGCGGTCGGGCTGAACGGGGGGTTCGTGCACACAGCCCAGCTTGG
AGCGAACGACCTACACCGAACTGAGATACCTACAGCGTGAGCTATGAGAAAGCGCCACGCTTCCCGAAGG
GAGAAAGGCGGACAGGTATCCGGTAAGCGGCAGGGTCGGAACAGGAGAGCGCACGAGGGAGCTTCCAGGG
GGAAACGCCTGGTATCTTTATAGTCCTGTCGGGTTTCGCCACCTCTGACTTGAGCGTCGATTTTTGTGAT
GCTCGTCAGGGGGGCGGAGCCTATGGAAAAACGCCAGCAACGCGGCCTTTTTACGGTTCCTGGCCTTTTG
CTGGCCTTTTGCTCACATGTTCTTTCCTGCGTTATCCCCTGATTCTGTGGATAACCGTATTACCGCCTTT
GAGTGAGCTGATACCGCTCGCCGCAGCCGAACGACCGAGCGCAGCGAGTCAGTGAGCGAGGAAGCGGAAG
AGCGCCCAATACGCAAACCGCCTCTCCCCGCGCGTTGGCCGATTCATTAATGCAGCTGGCACGACAGGTT
TCCCGACTGGAAAGCGGGCAGTGAGCGCAACGCAATTAATGTGAGTTAGCTCACTCATTAGGCACCCCAG
GCTTTACACTTTATGCTTCCGGCTCGTATGTTGTGTGGAATTGTGAGCGGATAACAATTTCACAATTCTC
CCCAGCTCTTTCTGCGCTGTCCATAATGAACTATTTCAGGAGTATTGGAGTATGTGGATTCAAAACAGTG
GCTAATTGAGTCAGGATTACTTAATATTCGACTCCTACCCTCAGAATGTTGTTCTCCAACTTCAAGAAAC
TGTTACCCATGAAAGACCCCCGCTGACGGGTAGTCAATCACTCAGAGGAGACCCTCCCAAGGAACAGCGA
GACCACAAGTCGGATGCAACTGCAAGAGGGTTTATTGGATACACGGGTACCCGGGCGACGCAGTCTATCG
GAGGACTGGCGCGCCGAGTGAGGGGTTGTGGGCTCTTTTATTGAGCTCGGGGAGCAGAAGCGCGCGAACA
GAAGCGAGAAGCGAACTGATTGGTTAGTTCAAATAAGGCACAGGGTCATTTCAGGTCCTTGGGGCACCCT
GGAAACATCTGATGGTTCTCTAGAAACTGCTGAGGGCGGGACCGCATCTGGGGACCATCTGTTCTTGGCC
CTGAGCCGGGGCAGGAACTGCTTACCACAGATATCCTGTTTGGCCCATATTCTGCTGTCTCTCTGTTCCT
AACCTTGATCTGAACTTCTCTATTCTCAGTTATGTATTTTCCATGCCTTGCAAAATGGCGTTACTTAAGC
TAGCTTGCCAAACCTACAGGTGGGGTCTTTCATTCCCCCCTTTTTCTGGAGACTAAATAAAATCTTTTAT
TTTATCGATAAGCTTGGCTGCAGGTCGACGGTATCGATAAGCTTGATAATTCTTAATTAATTCATTACTT
GTACAGCTCGTCCATGCCGAGAGTGATCCCGGCGGCGGTCACGAACTCCAGCAGGACCATGTGATCGCGC
TTCTCGTTGGGGTCTTTGCTCAGGGCGGACTGGGTGCTCAGGTAGTGGTTGTCGGGCAGCAGCACGGGGC
CGTCGCCGATGGGGGTGTTCTGCTGGTAGTGGTCGGCGAGCTGCACGCTGCCGTCCTCGATGTTGTGGCG
GATCTTGAAGTTCGCCTTGATGCCGTTCTTCTGCTTGTCGGCCATGATATAGACGTTGTGGCTGTTGTAG
TTGTACTCCAGCTTGTGCCCCAGGATGTTGCCGTCCTCCTTGAAGTCGATGCCCTTCAGCTCGATGCGGT
TCACCAGGGTGTCGCCCTCGAACTTCACCTCGGCGCGGGTCTTGTAGTTGCCGTCGTCCTTGAAGAAGAT
GGTGCGCTCCTGGACGTAGCCTTCGGGCATGGCGGACTTGAAGAAGTCGTGCTGCTTCATGTGGTCGGGG
TAGCGGCTGAAGCACTGCACGCCGTAGGTCAGGGTGGTCACGAGGGTGGGCCAGGGCACGGGCAGCTTGC
CGGTGGTGCAGATGAACTTCAGGGTCAGCTTGCCGTAGGTGGCATCGCCCTCGCCCTCGCCAGACACGCT
GAACTTGTGGCCGTTTACGTCGCCGTCCAGCTCGACCAGGATGGGCACCACCCCGGTGAACAGCTCCTCG
CCCTTGCTCACCATGGTTGTGGCCATATTATCATCGTGTTTTTCAAAGGAAAACCACGTCCCCGTGGTTC
GGGGGGCCTAGACGTTTTTTTAACCTCGACTAAACACATGTAAAGCATGTGCACCGAGGCCCCAGATCAG
ATCCCATACAATGGGGTACCTTCTGGGCATCCTTCAGCCCCTTGTTGAATACGCTTGAGGAGAGCCATTT
GACTCTTTCCACAACTATCCAACTCACAACGTGGCACTGGGGTTGTGCCGCCTTTGCAGGTGTATCTTAT
ACACGTGGCTTTTGGCCGCAGAGGCACCTGTCGCCAGGTGGGGGGTTCCGCTGCCTGCAAAGGGTCGCTA
CAGACGTTGTTTGTCTTCAAGAAGCTTCCAGAGGAACTGCTTCCTTCACGACATTCAACAGACCTTGCAT
TCCTTTGGCGAGAGGGGAAAGACCCCTAGGAATGCTCGTCAAGAAGACAGGGCCAGGTTTCCGGGCCCTC
ACATTGCCAAAAGACGGCAATATGGTGGAAAATAACATATAGACAAACGCACACCGGCCTTATTCCAAGC
GGCTTCGGCCAGTAACGTTAGGGGGGGGGGGCGGAATTCGTTATCGAACCACTTTGTACAAGAAAGCTGG
GTTGCGGCCGCACTCGAGCTAGGAGGCCAGTACGCCCATGCGGACCACCTCCTCTGCCCCTGCCTCCCGG
GGACCCCGCTGCACCCCACCGTCCTCGGCCTCTACATCTGAGTCGCTCATCTCCCCATCAGAGAAGTAGC
CATCAGTCTCAGTGTCAAAATGCAGGCTGACCTTGGGCCTCTCAGCCACAGCTGAAGGTGGTCCCATCCC
AGCATCAGGCCTGGCACCCGGCAATCTCCGGGTTACCTTGCTCTCGCGGGGTGGCCGGAGCCGGCCCAAA
GGCTTAGGGCTTGCTGCAGGGCCAGGCACTTGGACATCTGAGTCAGCAGCTACTGAGGCTGCCTCGTCCG
GGGTCTCAGGGGCCAGTGGCGGGGGGCTTTCAGGGGTGGCTAGGATGGGACAGTCCCCGGCTGCAGGGCT
GGACGGCAAGTGAGAAGATGTCCGACGTGGTGGCTTCCTGGTAGGTGGCCCTTGACCCCCCTTGCCACTG
CCTGCATCCTGGCCCCAGGTCTTCTTGGGGGCTTTGTCTGGAGTCGTCCGTGAACCAGGCCCGTCCTGCG
GTGGTGGTGGTGGTGGTTTCTTCTTGGCAGGCAGGCGGGTGCGGCCTCGGGCCTTCCTAGCAGGGTCACC
AGGTCGCAGCGAGGGGTCCCGCATGAAGCTGAGCAGTGTCTCCTCGTCCTGCAGCAGTTCCTCTGACAGC
AGCCCTGGAGCAGGGTCCTCGCGGTGCCCATTGTTCAGTGGCCACTCGCTCATGGCCATGTTCTCTGCTG
TGATCTGCACCGACTGTGCCAGCCAGCTGTTGAAGAAGGTGCCATCGATGGGGAATGAGGTGGACAGGCC
TCGACACAGATCCTGTTCAATAAGTTTCATCTGCAGGTGGAATATCTGCTCCTGGAGTTTGCAGATGGCG
TGTTTCGTTCTCTCGCGCCTTGTCACCATGTAGCACAGATTTCTAACCCTCTCTAGGTCCTGCCGCAGAT
GGGTGAAGAGCTTCAGGCGGCGGTAGAGGACGTCCTGCTCCTGCTGGGCCAGGTTGTCCACCTCGTCGGT
CTTGGGGGTCAGCAGCGGCTGGTTGGCATTGGCTTTCCTCTTCAGCTTCCAGTACTGGTAGATGAAGTCG
ACCAGTGCCTCAGCCAGGTCCAGCCGCTCAGCCACCTCAGCCGGCTCCACCAGCTCGTAGAAGTCCTCCT
CTAGCTGCTGCAGCCGCTGCTTGCGCAGGGTCACCTTTTCCAGGTCCTCGCCAGCCTGGCTGGGTTCCGT
GGGCTCAGATGTGGGCTCATTACGTGGGCCCCCGTCACTGTGCTCCTGGCAGAATGACTTGAACTTGACC
TCATCGTTGTCTGCTAATATAGTCCGCATTTCCAGGCCGTGGTCAAAGGCGCATGTGACATGGAACGCTG
TGACGCAGGAAGGCATGGAACACTGGATGCAGGTGCCTGTGCATTCCTTGCAGAGGCTGCAGGACAGAGC
CCAGCGGCTGGCTGGGATATGCGAGATCTTGGTGATGGGCTCCATCTTCTCTGGGCAGCCGATGCTGACC
TCAGGAATCCATAGGGCACAGCTGACATGCACCCACTTGGTCCCACTTCTAGTGGGCTTCAAGGCTCCTC
CTCGCTTGGGGCAGAGCAGGCACTTTGGCTGGACACCCAGGGCACACGTCCGGCACAGCCAGCTGCCCGT
GGGCACCTTGAGGATCCCGTAGCATGCCTGATGCACACAGACGTTGCACTTGTCACAGAAGACCATCTCG
TTGCCATCCTCGCCCTCAGGAGAGCGACACACGTCGCAGACAACATCCTCGTCGTACTCGATGCCCAGCC
CCTCCTGCGTCTCAATGGCCCTGGCCATATTCTGGTGGCACAGGGTCTCCAGCTCCTCCAGCACACGCTC
TAATGTCAGCTCGTCCAGCTCCGGCCTCTCCATCTCCTTAAGCTCCGAGTTGATGAGCTCCAGCCAGTAG
GCATCAATCTCGTCCAAGTCATAGCGGCTGCCCCCTGGCCAATCAGGCTGGGAGCCCTCACCAAGCATGG
TGCTGCTCGGGGATGCCTGGGCAGGGGGGCCTTCCAGTGGTGGGAGGATCCTCACCACGGGCTCTGGGAT
GGCCTCTGCCCCGGCAGGCACCTGCACACCTTTCTCCCATTCCTGTCGCCATGGGTCTGCCAGGATGTAG
TAGTCATCCGGGCTGAGCTGGTATGAGTCCGGGATCTTCATGGCTGTGATCAAGTCTGTCCGGAAAACCT
CGGAGGGCTTCTTTTCGTTCTGTCGGGGCCAGCCCGACTTGGTGCTGCTGGGCAGTTTGGAGCATCTTGA
TGCGGATGTAGATGTCGCATGACTGTCAGTGGTGTCAGAGTTGTCACTGCTGATGGAGTATTTTCGCCTC
TTCTCTTCCATCATGGACTCTGGGGCGCCCCTAGCCCGCCCTGTCCCCAGGGCCGGGCCCGAGCGGCGAT
TCTCATCAACAGGTTTGCTTAGGAAACTAAATCTCTCTCCATTTTCTGGATATTCAGATGGTGAAGCTAG
ATTTTCTGAATCACGATTAACAGGAGAAAAGAGATTGCTATTATTAAGGTTCTTCAAAACCAACTTCTTA
ATGCTCTTCTTGGGCATGAATGCTCCATTGGCTAGGGATGGTTCATCGTCATCCAGCCCATCAAAGAGAT
GTGACTTGGCTGTGCCTGTTGTTTGTAAAGCCTTTGGCCGGACTCTAGTGGCAGGGCGGGGTGTCAGTTT
ATAATGAGTAGGTGTAGTAAGAGCCTTCTGGGCTGCTGGATTTGTTGGTTTCAATCTCTCTTCCTTCTTC
TTAGGGTCTGACATCGGATTCCGGAAGAGAGGAGAGTCTCCAAAAGGTGAGTATGTTAGACTATTGATGT
GCTGCTGGAGAACAGCCTGCTGGGCAGCAGAAGCATTTGGATCTGTCAAAGCTACTGGGGCCTGGGGGGC
TCCAAAGCCCAAAGTGGCTGTCGTAGTATTAAATCCAGGGGCCCCAAAGGCTCCTGTACCAAGAGGCCCT
CCAATCTTAGGTTGGTTGTTCCCAAACAAAGATGCCTGTCCAGCACCAAGAGCTGTTCCAAATCCTGCAC
CAAGCCCAGTTCCAAGAGTCCCAGGTGCTGGTTTACTTCCAAAAATACTATTCCCACTGGTATTTGTGCC
AAAACCAAAGAGCCCGCCACTGGTTGTACCAAATGAAGGTGCACTGGTTGTGCTGCTTCCAAATGTAGTA
AGCTTGTTATTGCCAAACAGGGTCGAACCAACAGCACCAAATCCAGTATTGGTCTGCCCAAAGAGACCTG
TTCCTGTTCCAAATGCTGTCCCAGTGCTGGTGTTTGTAGCTGTCCCAAAAAGACCTCCAGGCTGTGAGGC
TTGGGTTACTCCAAATAATCCCATGGTGTTGGTGCTTGGCTGTCCTATGGTGCTGGTATTACCAAAGGAA
AAGCCAGTGTTCTGGGTGGTTGTAGCCTGGCCAAATGGTTTGCTGAAGAGGCTGGTAGTCTGCTGATTCT
GTTGGCCAAAGAGACCACCTGGATTTGTTCCAAATCCAGTTGTACTAGTTCCAAAGGCAGTTTTGTTCTG
ACCATATGCAAAGCCTGAATTAGTGGTGGAGGAGCTGAAGAGTCCTGTTGCGCTGGAAGTGGCTGGAGAA
GACCCAAACAAGCCAGTTGTGGTACCTGCTCCCACCTGGTTCTGTGGGCCCTTCCTGTTAGCCTGATAAT
CCTCTAAACGAAGTTCCTCTAGTGACTTGCTTTCATATTCTTTCATAGCAGTAATACACTGGTGCTTGGT
ACTTATGTTAGTGCTAACTCCAGCTTTGACCATAGTATCTGTACCAGTTGGAGGGTTAAATTTAATAGTA
GTCCCAGTAGGAGCAGCTGTAAAACTACTTGGCCCAAAGAGGGAGCCAGATGTGCTGCCAAAAGGATTAG
AGGTGGTATTTGTGGTTCCAAAGAGTCCTCCACTGCTAGTACTGGTTCCAAAATTGCCAAAGCCAGTTGG
TTTATTTTGTGCAAAGGCATTGTTTTGGGATGAGAAGAGACTGGTCCCTGTGCTTGCAGTTCCAAACAAG
GTATTTGCTGTTCCTGTTGACGTACCAAACCCAAAGCCAGTGCTTGTGGAGGTAGCTGGCTGGCTAAATG
AACTGGTTCCAAACAATCCTCCTGGTTTAGTCTGTGAATTTCCAAAGAGGCCTCCAGTATTGTTGCTAGA
ACCAAATGCAGATGTTCCAAATGCCCCTCCACTAGTAGTGCCAAAGCCAGTATTCTGTCCAAATGTTGAA
GTTGTGCCAAAGCCACCTGTGCCACCCCCAAAGGGTGTTCCAAATGATTTGTTAAACATGGTTCGAACTC
CTTCCAAGCCTGCTTTTTTGTACAAACTTGTTTGATAACCTCGAGAGATCTAATTCCGGCGCCTAGAGAA
GGAGTGAGGGCTGGATAAAGGGAGGATCGAGGCGGGGTCGAACGAGGAGGTTCAAGGGGGAGAGACGGGG
CGGATGGAGGAAGAGGAGGCGGAGGCTTAGGGTGTACAAAGGGCTTGACCCAGGGAGGGGGGTCAAAAGC
CAAGGCTTCCCAGGTCACGATGTAGGGGACCTGGTCTGGGTGTCCATGCGGGCCAGGTGAAAAGACCTTG
ATCTTAACCTGGGTGATGAGGTCTCGGTTAAAGGTGCCGTCTCGCGGCCATCCGACGTTAAAGGTTGGCC
ATTCTGCAGAGCAGAAGGTAACCCAACGTCTCTTCTTGACATCTACCGACTGGTTGTGAGCGATCCGCTC
GACATCTTTCCAGTGACCTAAGGTCAAACTTAAGGGAGTGGTAACAGTCTGGCCCTAATTTTCAGACAAA
TACAGAAACACAGTCAGACAGAGACAACACAGAACGATGCTGCAGCGCTGCAGCAGACAAGACGCGCGGC
TTCGGTTCCAAACCGAAAGCAAAAATTCAGACGGAGGCGGGAACTGTTTTAGGTTCTCGTCTCCTACCAG
AACCACATATCCTGACGGGGTCGGATTCCACATCGACTCCCTTCCTCAGGTCGGGCCACAAAAACGGCCC
CCAAAGTCCCTGGGACGTCTCCCAGGGTTGCGGCCGGGTGTTCAGAACTCGTCAGTTCCACCACGGGTCC
GCCAGATACAGAGCTAGTTAGCTAACTAGTACAGACGCAGGCGCAAACATTAGATGCCGGCACAAACACG
CACAAAGACAGAGACAGACACGAAACGACCGCTGGCCAGCTTACCTCCCGGCGGGGGGGTCGGTGGTCCC
TGGGCAGGGGTCTCCAAATCTCGGTGGAACCTCCAAATGAAAGACCCCCGAGGTGGGCAGTCAATCAATC
TGAGGAGACCCTCCCAAGGATCAGCGAGTCCACGATTCGGATGCAAACAGCAAGAGGCTTTATTGGGAAT
ACGGGTACCCGGGCGACGCAGTCTATCGGAGGACTGGCGCGCCGAGTGAGGGGTTGTGGGCTCTTTTATT
GAGCTCGGGGAGCAGAAGCGCGCGAACAGAAGCGAGAAGCGAACTGATTGGTTAGTTCAAATAAGGCACA
GGGTCATTTCAGGTCCTTGGGGCACCCTGGAAACATCTGATGGTTCTCTAGAAACTGCTGAGGGCGGGAC
CGCATCTGGGGACCATCTGTTCTTGGCCCTGAGCCGGGGCAGGAACTGCTTACCACAGATATCCTGTTTG
GCCCATATTCTGCTGTCTCTCTGTTCCTAACCTTGATCTGAACTTCTCTATTCTCAGTTATGTAT
Features (pLannotate 1.2.2; 23 found; start..end, strand, type, name):
    109..207     -  CDS            env (fragment): murine leukemia virus gPr80 envelope polyprotein precursor; env; proteolytically cleaved into gp70SU and p15TM subunits
    208..409     +  CDS            TcR (fragment): tetracycline efflux protein; tet; confers resistance to tetracycline
    409..558     +  CDS            lacZα (fragment): LacZα fragment of β-galactosidase; lacZ fragment
    564..663     -  misc_feature   bom (fragment): basis of mobility region from pBR322
    765..800     -  CDS            rop (fragment): Rop protein, which maintains plasmids at low copy number; rop
    895..999     +  promoter       AmpR promoter: bla
   1000..1860    +  CDS            AmpR: β-lactamase; bla; confers resistance to ampicillin, carbenicillin, and related antibiotics
   2031..2619    +  rep_origin     ori: high-copy-number ColE1/pMB1/pBR322/pUC origin of replication
   2802..2894    +  CDS            lacI (fragment): lac repressor; lacI; The lac repressor binds to the lac operator to inhibit transcription in E. coli. This inhibition can be relieved by adding lactose or isopropyl-β-D-thiogalactopyranoside (IPTG).
   2907..2928    +  protein_bind   CAP binding site: CAP binding activates transcription in the presence of cAMP. E. coli catabolite activator protein
   2943..2973    +  promoter       lac promoter: promoter for the E. coli lac operon
   2977..2999    +  protein_bind   lac operator (fragment): The lac repressor binds to the lac operator to inhibit transcription in E. coli. This inhibition can be relieved by adding lactose or isopropyl-β-D-thiogalactopyranoside (IPTG). lac repressor encoded by lacI
   3159..3673    -  LTR            3' LTR: 3' long terminal repeat from murine embryonic stem cell virus
   3732..3758    -  misc_feature   MCS (fragment): pBluescript multiple cloning site
   3775..4494    -  CDS            EGFP: the original enhanced GFP (Yang et al., 1996) mammalian codon-optimized
   4508..4970    -  misc_feature   IRES: internal ribosome entry site (IRES) of the encephalomyocarditis virus (EMCV)
   5088..5112    +  protein_bind   attB2: mutant version of attB; recombination site for the Gateway® BP reaction BP Clonase™
   5132..7501    -  CDS            JADE2: JADE2_HUMAN - Also known as KIAA0239, PHF15. Experimental evidence at protein level: Swiss-Prot protein existence level 1. Scaffold subunit of some HBO1 complexes, which have a histone H4 acetyltransferase activity (PubMed:16387653). Acts as a E3 ubiquitin-protein ligase mediating the ubiquitination and subsequent proteasomal degradation of target protein histone demethylase KDM1A (PubMed:25018020). Also acts as a ubiquitin ligase E3 toward itself. Positive regulator of neurogenesis (By similarity). From Homo sapiens (Human).
   7553..9439    -  CDS            NUP98 (fragment): NUP98_HUMAN - Also known as ADAR2. Experimental evidence at protein level: Swiss-Prot protein existence level 1. (Microbial infection) Binds HIV-1 capsid-nucleocapsid (HIV-1 CA-NC) complexes and may thereby promote the integration of the virus in the host nucleus (in vitro) (PubMed:23523133). Binding affinity to HIV-1 CA-NC complexes bearing the capsid change ASN-74-ASP is reduced (in vitro) (PubMed:23523133). From Homo sapiens (Human).
   9457..9481    -  protein_bind   attB1: mutant version of attB; recombination site for the Gateway® BP reaction BP Clonase™
   9508..9924    -  CDS            gag (truncated): truncated Moloney murine leukemia virus (MMLV) gag gene lacking the start codon
   9991..10332   -  misc_feature   MESV Ψ: packaging signal of murine embryonic stem cell virus
  10396..67      -  LTR            5' LTR (across the origin): 5' long terminal repeat from murine embryonic stem cell virus
