[The description below was written by a language model from this plasmid's Addgene catalogue record and pLannotate feature annotations shown in this document.]
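Description:
CL20_MSCV-NUP98::JADE2-ires-GFP is a 10.8 kb gammaretroviral expression plasmid built on the CL20 backbone and designed to deliver the human leukemia-associated fusion NUP98::JADE2 into mammalian cells together with a fluorescent marker. In bacteria it is maintained through a high-copy ColE1/pUC-type origin and selected with ampicillin via the β-lactamase gene. The plasmid backbone also carries remnants of earlier cloning vectors (fragments of lacZα, lacI, rop, bom and a tetracycline resistance gene, plus a lac promoter/operator region), which appear to be non-functional leftovers.

The retroviral cassette lies on the reverse strand of the sequenced record and is bounded by murine embryonic stem cell virus-type 5' and 3' LTRs, with the 5' LTR spanning the plasmid origin. Consistent with the MSCV promoter listed in the record, the 5' LTR drives transcription. Downstream of it are the Ψ packaging signal and a truncated, start-codon-deficient gag segment, which together promote encapsidation of the genomic RNA when gag, pol and env are supplied in trans by packaging cells. The fusion open reading frame, an N-terminal portion of NUP98 joined to JADE2 (a scaffold subunit of HBO1 histone acetyltransferase complexes), is flanked by attB1 and attB2 sites left by Gateway cloning. An EMCV IRES then allows EGFP to be translated from the same transcript, so green fluorescence marks transduced cells that express the fusion. The associated publication concerns histone acetyltransferase complex dependencies in NUP98-rearranged acute myeloid leukemia, which fits its use to model this oncofusion by stable retroviral transduction.
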