Addgene plasmid #237487: CL20_MSCV-NUP98::JADE2-ires-GFP
Purpose: Express NUP98::JADE2 in bicistronic retroviral vector
Depositing lab: Charles Mullighan. Depositing organization: St. Jude Children's Research Hospital. Publication: KAT6A and KAT7 Histone Acetyltransferase Complexes Are Molecular Dependencies and Therapeutic Targets in NUP98-Rearranged Acute Myeloid Leukemia. Michmerhuizen NL, Heikamp EB, Iacobucci I, Umeda M, Arthur B, Mishra V, Park CS, Di Giacomo D, Hiltenbrand R, Gao Q, Radko-Juettner S, Lott J, Martucci C, Subramanyam V, Hatton C, Wenge DV, Baviskar P, Portola P, Claquin A, Chandra B, Baggett DW, Khalighifar A, Huang H, Zhou P, Long L, Shi H, Sun Y, Papachristou EK, Sekhar Reddy Chilamakuri C, de Luna Vitorino FN, Gongora JM, Wu H, Pounds SB, Janke LJ, Kentsis A, D'Santos CS, Garcia BA, Kriwacki RW, Chi H, Klco JM, Armstrong SA, Mullighan CG. Cancer Discov. 2025 Jun 19. doi: 10.1158/2159-8290.CD-24-1772. PubMed 40536430.
Backbone
  Vector backbone: CL20
  Vector type: Mammalian Expression, Retroviral
Growth in bacteria
  Bacterial resistance: Ampicillin, 100 μg/mL
  Growth temperature: 37°C
  Growth strain: NEB Stable
  Copy number: High Copy
Gene/Insert
  Gene/Insert name: NUP98::JADE2
  Species: H. sapiens (human)
  Entrez Gene: NUP98 (a.k.a. ADIR2, NUP196, NUP96, Nup98-96); JADE2 (a.k.a. JADE-2, PHF15)
  Promoter: MSCV
  Cloning method: Gateway Cloning
Terms and licenses: Academic/Nonprofit Terms; Industry Terms: Not Available to Industry
How to cite: CL20_MSCV-NUP98::JADE2-ires-GFP was a gift from Charles Mullighan (Addgene plasmid # 237487 ; http://n2t.net/addgene:237487 ; RRID:Addgene_237487)
